>Addgene plasmid #147707 | pAc5.1B-lambdaN-HA-DmNot1-5xmut-dsRNAres_U | depositor full sequence | sequence record 290154 | Full Sequence
CTTCAAGGAATTAATTCTATATTCTAAAAACACAAATGATACTTCTAAAAAAAATCATGAATGGCATCAA
CTCTGAATCAAATCTTTGCAGATGCACCTACTTCTCATTTCCACTGTCACATCATTTTTCCAGATCTCGC
TGCCTGTTATGTGGCCCACAAACCAAGACACGTTTTATGGCCATTAAAGCTGGCTGATCGTCGCCAAACA
CCAAATACATATCAATATGTACATTCGAGAAAGAAGCGATCAAAGAAGCGTCTTCGGGCGAGTAGGAGAA
TGCGGAGGAGAAGGAGAACGAGCTGATCTAGTATCTCTCCACAATCCAATGCCAACTGACCAACTGGCCA
TATTCGGAGCAATTTGAAGCCAATTTCCATCGCCTGGCGATCGCTCCATTCTTGGCTATATGTTTTTCAC
CGTTCCCGGGGCCATTTTCAAAGACTCGTCGGTAAGATAAGATTGTGTCACTCGCTGTCTCTCTTCATTT
GTCGAAGAATGCTGAGGAATTTCGCGATGACGTCGGCGAGTATTTTGAAGAATGAGAATAATTTGTATTT
ATACGAAAATCAGTTAGTGGAATTTTCTACAAAAACATGTTATCTATAGATAATTTTGTTGCAAAATATG
TTGACTATGACAAAGATTGTATGTATATACCTTTAATGTATTCTCATTTTCTTATGTATTTATAATGGCA
ATGATGATACTGATGATATTTTAAGATGATGCCAGACCACAGGCTGATTTCTGCGTCTTTTGCCGAACGC
AGTGCATGTGCGGTTGTTGTTTTTTGGAATAGTTTCAATTTTCGGACTGTCCGCTTTGATTTCAGTTTCT
TGGCTTATTCAAAAAGCAAAGTAAAGCCAAAAAAGCGAGATGGCAATACCAAATGCGGCAAAACGGTAGT
GGAAGGAAAGGGGTGCGGGGCAGCGGAAGGAAGGGTGGGGCGGGGCGTGGCGGGGTCTGTGGCTGGGCGC
GACGTCACCGACGTTGGAGCCACTCCTTTGACCATGTGTGCGTGTGTGTATTATTCGTGTCTCGCCACTC
GCCGGTTGTTTTTTTCTTTTTATCTCGCTCTCTCTAGCGCCATCTCGTACGCATGCTCAACGCACCGCAT
GTTGCCGTGTCCTTTATGCGTCATTTTGGCTCGAAATAGGCAATTATTTAAACAAAGATTAGTCAACGAA
AACGCTAAAATAAATAAGTCTACAATATGGTTACTTATTGCCATGTGTGTGCAGCCAACGATAGCAACAA
AAGCAACAACACAGTGGCTTTCCCTCTTTCACTTTTTGTTTGCAAGCGCGTGCGAGCAAGACGGCACGAC
CGGCAAACGCAATTACGCTGACAAAGAGCAGACGAAGTTTTGGCCGAAAAACATCAAGGCGCCTGATACG
AATGCATTTGCAATAACAATTGCGATATTTAATATTGTTTATGAAGCTGTTTGACTTCAAAACACACAAA
AAAAAAAATAAAACAAATTATTTGAAAGAGAATTAGGAATCGGACAGCTTATCGTTACGGGCTAACAGCA
CACCGAGACGAAATAGCTTACCTGACGTCACAGCCTCTGGAAGAACTGCCGCCAAGCAGAGAGAGAGAGA
AAAAGAGGGAGAGCAGCTTAGACCGCATGTGCTTGTGTGTGAGGCGTCTCTCTCTTCGTCTCCTGTTTGC
GCAAACGCATAGACTGCACTGAGAAAATCGATTACCTATTTTTTATGAATGAATATTTGCACTATTACTA
TTCAAAACTATTAAGATAGCAATCACATTCAATAGCCAAATACTATACCACCTGAGCGATGCAACGAAAT
GATCAATTTGAGCAAAAATGCTGCATATTTAGGACGGCATCATTATAGAAATGCTTCTTGCTGTGTACTT
TTCTCTCGTCTGGCAGCTGTTTCGCCGTTATTGTTAAAACCGGCTTAAGTTAGGTGTGTTTTCTACGACT
AGTGATGCCCCTACTAGAAGATGTGTGTTGCACAAATGTCCCTGAATAACCAATTTGAAGTGCAGATAGC
AGTAAACGTAAGCTAATATGAATATTATTTAACTGTAATGTTTTAATATCGCTGGACATTACTAATAAAC
CCACTATAAACACATGTACATATGTATGTTTTGGCATACAATGAGTAGTTGGGGAAAAAATGTGTAAAAG
CACCGTGACCATCACAGCATAAAGATAACCAGCTGAAGTATCGAATATGAGTAACCCCCAAATTGAATCA
CATGCCGCAACTGATAGGACCCATGGAAGTACACTCTTCATGGCGATATACAAGACACACACAAGCACGA
ACACCCAGTTGCGGAGGAAATTCTCCGTAAATGAAAACCCAATCGGCGAACAATTCATACCCATATATGG
TAAAAGTTTTGAACGCGACTTGAGAGCGGAGAGCATTGCGGCTGATAAGGTTTTAGCGCTAAGCGGGCTT
TATAAAACGGGCTGCGGGACCAGTTTTCATATCACTACCGTTTGAGTTCTTGTGCTGTGTGGATACTCCT
CCCGACACAAAGCCGCTCCATCAGCCAGCAGTCGTCTAATCCAGAGACCCCGGATCGGGGTACCAACATG
GACGCACAAACACGACGACGTGAGCGTCGCGCTGAGAAACAAGCTCAATGGAAAGCTGCAAACGGTGGAT
CTCCTCCACATATGGCTTACCCATACGATGTTCCAGATTACGCTCCTCCAAGCTTAATTAAGATGAACGT
AGAGAGCCAACTGAAGACACCGCCAACGCACATTCGAAATCTGGTCAAGCACGTGAACAAGCGAAATTTT
AATGAGAGCAGCGAGCAAATAAATCAGTTCGTTAAAGAGCACGGCCTGGAAGCGGATCGCAGCAGCCTGC
GCCACCTGTTCTCCGTGATCAACTTCAGCGATCTCGTGCCATCAGTTACGGTCCAGCTGCAGGCGAAGCT
CCTGGGCATCCAGTTGGAGCGTCAGCTTCACAGTTCATCGTTTGTGTCCAACATCTGCTACGCTTTTGAC
CAGTTCTTCGCCAGCAACCAGAAGTCCCTGAAGCCTGTTGCGGTAGCGGATCTCGTTGGCCAGGTCGCCC
GACTGACCGGCATCAACAAGGTTTGTGAGTGCGTCTTTGCCTTGGCCTTGACCCACTCCTCGTACACAGA
ACTCAAACATTCTGCCAGGAACAACCTAAAAGGTAGCCTCAGCGAACTTATAGACTCTTACTTGGGTAAT
AAAGGCACCGGCCCAGCCGACAGCGGTCTCCGGGAGATCTCCTTCGATCTACTGCAGTATTTGCTGTGCT
GCCTTAGCGAGTACGTACAACCGCAGGTGGAAGCACAGTTTTTGATCAAGCTTCGTGAGGAGTTTCCGCG
CCAGGCGGTACCGCTGGTTCTAGCGCCGTTCCTTTACGGCTCGACGACGGCGACGATTGCGGGAGCAGGT
GCCAGCGAAACGGATGCGGAGGCCGAAGCGACGACTAATAGCAACAGCTCCAGTTTCGAAGCAGATGCTT
TGAACGAGGTGGGAATCGAGGATATTTATGACCATTTAAGCGAGATAATATTCACCAACCAGGGCAAAAA
TAATATTATGGACACATCTTGGATTAATCTAATCCTTGAAATCGGTTATGAATTTACATCGAGCGTTGAA
GAGTGTAAGAATCATTTGTGTTCCCGCGAGCGAGAACGCGCTGAGCTCCAGTCCAAAGATGTCGCCAAGA
TCGTGGGTCTTATGTGCCGACGGCACTCCTCCCTGCTCGATTGTAATGTGAATCTACCGACGCCGGCGAA
CTTCTGGCCTGGTCAGGGACAGGGCGGTGGCAGCAACAGCAGTGGCTCTTCGCAGACACAAATCACTCCG
CAGCAACAGAACCCGGGCAGCAGTAACAACAACGATGGCAGCGATGGCAATTCGTCCAGTGATAAGAAGG
ACAAGAAGGAGACGACGGAGGCCACGCAAACTTGGAAGCCAGATGTCTTTGTGCAGGCGCTCAAGGAGGT
GGTGCCTCAGCTCAACTGGAAGGACGTGTGCATGGAACTTGATCATCCCGAGTTCGTGCTGAAGGATCGC
ATCGGTTTGGAGCTTTTGCTCACCATCCTTCGGCTGGCCACTGGCTCTAACATATTTCCACATCCAGAAT
GCATTTACCGTCACTGGGCAAACACGGAAGGTCAGCTGTCGCTTATCGCGACAATGCTGAAGAACCCGGA
TCTCTTTTCCTTCGCCGACTTTGTATTTAGCCAGCCAGCGTTGGATGTGCTTAAGACAGCTCCGGATGCG
GACAATAAGGAGATCTCGTCCTGGAAGTCGCTTCACCTGGTGGAGGTGCTGCTCTCCATTGCGGACAAGG
GATACTATACGCAGGTCCATGAGCTATTCAAGTTCCCAGCGCAGAACTGTCCCGATGTGCTATTTTTGGC
CTTATTGAACACAAGTCCGCCTATGACGCCACTGCGTCAGGATCTGTTTAACCAACTGATACCAACGTTC
CTTGGCAACCATCCCAACTCGAACGTGATCTTGGCCAGCGCCTGGAGCTCGAACAGCTTCCAACTTCGTT
CCAATATCATGAATGCTATGTCCGAGTGGTATCTCCGAGGCAATGAGTTCGATCAGGTGAAACTGTCGCG
CATCCTGGATCTTGCCCAGGATTTAAAAGCGCTATCAGCGCTGCTCAACGCCCGTTCATTTTTATTCATT
ATCGACCTGGCTTGCCTTGCCTCTCGGCGCGAGTACCTGAAGCTGGAAAAGTGGCTTACCGATAAAATTC
GCGAACATGGAGAGCCTTTTATGCAGGCTATAATCAAGGTTCTGCACCGCCGCTGCCCGCAGGTTATCAA
CGCCAAAGTGCCAGAGGATCAGCTGCCTCCCAAGCAGGCGCAGCTTTTGCCCGAGACAGTTACAACCATG
ATCAACTGTCTGCAAACGTGCATCAATAACTGCATGCAGCCGGAGATGGTCGAAGTCATCATGCAAATGA
CCGCGAACGTGGCGATTATGGCTAACATGGCGCGTGCCCAACAGCAGCAGCAGCCAGGATTGGTTCCGCC
GCCTCCACCAACAATTCTGCGCGGCCATCGTGGTATGGATCTGCCTGGAGGCATAGTCCCTCCGCCACCG
CAGCAACCGTTCTCCGGAAACCTCAACGCGCAGATGTTTGGACCAGGAATGGATCCGCTAACGAATATGT
CCAACAACTTAGCCGGCCTCAACCTCAGCGGCCCGAACGGAGCATTTAATTTTGGAAACATGCTAACTTC
TCCATCGCGTCTGATGACTCCGGGAGCCAATCCCTATCCGCTGAACCTCATGCAGATGCCGCAGGCTCCG
CCACCACCCAACGTAGGAAACCTAGGCCGCATGCTGCCAGGGGGTCCACAACAGCAGACTCCAACGCCGA
CTCCAACGGCCCCCAATCCAAACAACCCTGTGATGGCCGATCTCCAGATACCTGTGTCAAAGGAAGTTGA
AGACGAGGTCAACTCATACTTTCAGCGCATCTACAACCACCAGCCGAATCCAACGCTGTCCATCGATGAA
GTGCTGGACATTTTGCAAAGATTTAAAGAGTCAAGTAACCGGCGCGAGCAGGAAGTCTTTTTGTGCATGC
TGCGCAATCTGTTCGAGGAATATCGCTTTTTCTGTCAATACCCAGAGAAAGAGCTACAGATTACTGCGCA
GCTATTTGGTGGCATTATTGATCGTAACCTGGTGCCCACTTTTGTTGCACTGGGCCTTTCTCTGCGCTGT
GTCTTGGATGCCCTCCGCAAGCCCGATGGATCTAAGCTTTACTATTTCGGTGTGACGGCACTGGACAGAT
TCAGAACTCGATTGCACACCTACAACAAATACTGCGAGCATATCCGCTCCATTCCTCACTTCTCTGACTT
CCCGCCGCACCTTATTCAGTATGTGGAATACGGAATGCACGGCCAGGAGCCGCCGCCGCAGAAGTTGATT
GGACTCAGCAATACGATTCCTTCGGCGATATCTAGCGGACCAGGAACGGAACCAATTTACAGGAATAGCT
CCATGTTAGGTAATATGCCCGCTGCCACCCCGGGATCGGGACCGAAATCAAACGCTGCTGTATCGCATGC
CACGAGAATGAAGTCCATCGCCAATGCCACCAATATCGACACACTTTTGGTGGCCAACCAGGAAGAGAAA
GTGACTGTGCCACCAGAGCCTGTGCAGGACAAAACTGCCTTTATTTTCAACAACTTGAGCCAGCTGAACA
TACCGCAGAAGTGCGATGAGATAAAGGAGATTATGACCAAGGAGTATTGGCCGTGGCTAGCGCAATATCT
GGTCCTCAAACGCGCATCAATGGAGTTCAACTTCCACACACTATATTACAACTTTTTGGATGCCCTTAAA
AACGGCGAGATCAACCGATTCGTAACCAAAGAGACCCTACGCAACATCAAGGTACTCTTGCGCTCCGATA
AGGGAGTTATTAATTTCTCCGATCGAAGTCTGTTGAAGAACCTCGGACACTGGTTGGGCATGATGACCTT
AGGTCGCAATCGCCCCATCCTGCAGTTGGATCTGGATCTTAAATCCCTTTTGGCTGAGGCTTACCACAAG
GGCCAGCAGGAACTGCTTTTTGTGGTTCCTTTCGTAGCCAAGATCCTTGAGTCATCCGCCAAGTCTCGCA
TCTTCCGATCGCCCAATCCATGGACAATGGGTATCATGTACGTGCTTGCTGAGCTTCACCAGGAGCCAGA
CCTTAAGCTGAACCTGAAGTTTGAAATCGAAGTACTCTGCAAAACACTTAATCTGGAGTTGGCCAAGTTG
CGACAAGTGATCTACCTGAAGGATCCCAATCGAACTCACCGGATTGAAGAGCAGATGTCGCAACCAAAAC
CGAAACAACTTGAGCCAGTGGCTTCTGCGCCAGCTCTACCGCGTGAACAGCAATCCCCGGCACAACCTCC
GCCACCACCACAACAGCAGCAACCACCGCAGCAGCAGGTACCTCCACCGCCATCCTCTGCGGACGTGGAC
GCCCAAAATGCGGCCGCTATGATGATGGCAGCGGGCGGAGCTAATAGTACTCCTGGATCGGTATCTTCGC
CCAATCTACCCACCGATTCCAGCCAGGTGGCACTACCGCCACCAGAGCCGCGCTATTCATACGTGGACGT
AAACGTGAGCAACTTCCAGCTTATTGGTCAGCAGTTGGTACTGCCACCCAATACTCCGTTCCTGCACGCC
AATCCCGGAATCAAACACATGGTCGTCAACGCCGTGGAGCGCACGATAACCGACTGGTTGCAGCCTATTG
TGGACCGAAGCATCCGCATTGCCTGTGCCACCACCGAGCAGATCATCCGCAAGGACTTCGCCCTGGATGC
TGACGAGAACCGAATGCGCACTGCCGCTCATCAGATGGTACGAAACCTTGCCGCCGGCATGGCCATGATT
ACCGGTAAGGATGAGATAGCGCGTGCTATTAGCCAGAATCTGCACAAGGCCTTGCTGTCGGGTCTAAATG
GGATGCCCAGCATGGCTGAGATCCAAGCTGCTGCTATGCAGTTAGCCAGCGAAAATGTTGAGCTAGTTTG
CGCTTTCATTCAGAAAACATCTGCTGAAAAGGCAGCCGCAGAGATCGATAGGCGTCTAAGCACCGATTTC
GAGACCAGAAAAATTGCTCGTGAAGAGGGCAACCGCTTTGTGGACGCCCAGATCCTCACCTATCAACAGG
AGCGTCTTCCAGAAGCAGTGCGCATCAAGGTGGGCGCGGCTCCAGCTACACTTTATGCTGTGTACTCGGA
GTTCGCTAGAAGCATACCTGGCTTCCAGCAGATGAGCGATCGCGATATTGCCCTGTTTGTGCCCAAGCCG
ACGGATTTGTCTCAGCCAAATGTGTTTGCTAATGATGATAGCATGGTATACGGGGAACTGGCTAGCAAAA
TGGAGGCCTTCATGAACACGGCAATCGGAGTGCCGACACTCCAGATCCAGGCTAGCAAGATGCACATGCT
ACTCAACGCCCTGATAGCGACGCGTCGACTGCGTGACCAAGAGTCTGCCTTTAATCTGCTGACCCGCGCG
GTCGAGGGTTTGACCGAAGGATTGGTCAATATGCATGAAAACATGGAGCAAATGAAGATGTACCAAAACA
TCCATCTCCGTATCCTTGGCTTGCTGAACAACAGTTTCGGTGCTCCAAACACAGAGCGAGCGGTAACAAA
GTGTTTCTTCGATATCCGAGAGGAGGTGCGATATAACGTGGAGGCAGCTCGCGCTTTGATTACGTCGCAC
TTTGTCAATCTGAATCAGTTTGACGGAATGCTACGCGACTGCATGGACAACGGAAACAATTATGTGGCTA
TATCGTTCGGTATCGCACTGCTGGAGCGCCTCATCATGGACGATCGAGTGATTAATATTGTTTCGGACAA
CGAATTCATGGCAACTGTTGAGCTGCTAGGTAGGCTGACCCAACACCGTCACCGCTACCCCGAGTGTATC
GTCAACGCCATCGACACCCTGTGGTCCGGCAATTTCAATAGCTCCTCCGATTATTCCCCCTTTAATGGAA
ACGACCGCTATCTGAGCGGCGCTAGCCACTATATTCATAGCGGAATGCACCATGTCCGCTCGTGTGACAC
CGACGACCCCCCCGGACTCCAGGAAAAAACCGAATTCTTGTTGAAAGACTGGGTGGCCTTGTATACCCAG
CAAAATCAACAATCGACCCGTGACGCCCGTAATTTTGGCGCCTTCGTGCAAAAAATGAATACCTACGGCA
TTTTGAAGACCGATGATCTGATTACGCGCTTCTTTCGTCAAGCTACCCATATCTGTACCGACGTCGTCTA
TCGTATGTTTGCTGAACCCAGCCTTCCCATTAATCAAGCTAAGAATAAAATTTTTCAATGGATTGACGCC
TTTGTGCACTTGATCGCCATGCTGGTCCGCCATTCGGGAGAGGCCGGCAACCCCACGACGAAAATTAATT
TGCTCAATAAAGTCTTGGGAATCGTCTTGGGCACCTTGATCAAAGATCACGAAATGCGCGGAGTGTCCTT
TCAACAAGTGGGATATCACCGTTTTTTTATGATGTTGTTTATGGAATTGTGTACCGCTGACGTCATCCTG
GAAAGCTTGATGCATAGCATCGTCAGCGCTTTTGCTTACACATATCACTTGTTGAATCCCAGCGTGGCTT
ATGGATGTTGCTTTGCTTGGTTGGCACTCATTTCGCATCGCGTCTTCCTGGGCCGCATCCTGGTCCAAAT
TCCCGGGCAAAAGGGCTGGCCACTTTACGCTCAATTGCTGCAGGACCTTTTTAAATATCTTGCGCCCTTC
TTACGCAACACTGAGCTCGGCAAACAGGTCCAGGAATTGTACAAGGGGACGCTACGTGTTCTGCTCGTTC
TGCTTCACGACTTCCCGGAGTTCTTGTGCGACTATCATTTTGGGTTCTGTGACACCATCCCGCCCAATTG
CGTCCAGATGCGTAACATCATCCTGTCGGCGTTTCCGCGCAACATGCGCTTGCCCGATCCCTTCACGCCC
AACCTAAAAGTGGACATGCTGTCGGACAGTAGTAATGCGCCTAAGGTGCTCAGTAGCTACATTATGAACA
TCCAGCCCGCGAACTTTAAGAAGGATTTGGACTCGTACCTCAAGGCCCGGGCGCCAGTTACTTTTCTATC
GGAATTACGTGGTCACTTGCAGGTGACAAGCGAGCCAGGAACTCGTTACAACATGGCGCTGATGAATGCT
CTGGTCATGTATGTGGGAACTCAGGCGATTGCTTTGATCAGAAACAAAAACTTTGTGCCCAACACCTCGA
ACATAGCACACAGCGCCCACATGGATATCTTCCAGAATCTTGCTGTTGACTTGGATACGGAGGGTCGCTA
TCTGTTCTTGAATGCGATTGCGAACCAGTTGCGCTATCCCAACAGCCACACGCACTACTTCAGCTGTGCG
GTGCTGCATCTGTTTGCCGAGGCCAACTCGGAGGCAATTCAGGAGCAGATCACTCGCGTACTTCTGGAAC
GATTGATCGTGAACCGCCCGCATCCTTGGGGACTGTTGATCACTTTTATTGAGCTGATCAAAAATCCCAT
CTACAAGTTCTGGGACCATGACTTTGTGCACTGTGCGCCAGAGATCACCAAGCTCTTTGAATCGGTGGCC
CGTTCCTGTCTGGCCAAGTCGAACGTCACCCAGCAGTTGAACATGCCCGTCGTCGATGGCGAGGGCCAGG
AGGTAGCCACCATCAACTGATCTAGAGGGCCCGCGGTTCGAAGGTAAGCCTATCCCTAACCCTCTCCTCG
GTCTCGATTCTACGCGTACCGGTCATCATCACCATCACCATTGAGTTTAAACCCGCTGATCAGCCTCGAC
TGTGCCTTCTAAGGCCTGAGCTCGCTGATCAGCCTCGATCGAGGATCCAGACATGATAAGATACATTGAT
GAGTTTGGACAAACCACAACTAGAATGCAGTGAAAAAAATGCTTTATTTGTGAAATTTGTGATGCTATTG
CTTTATTTGTAACCATTATAAGCTGCAATAAACAAGTTAACAACAACAATTGCATTCATTTTATGTTTCA
GGTTCAGGGGGAGGTGTGGGAGGTTTTTTAAAGCAAGTAAAACCTCTACAAATGTGGTATGGCTGATTAT
GATCAGTCGACCGATGCCCTTGAGAGCCTTCAACCCAGTCAGCTCCTTCCGGTGGGCGCGGGGCATGACT
ATCGTCGCCGCACTTATGACTGTCTTCTTTATCATGCAACTCGTAGGACAGGTGCCGGCAGCGCTCTGGG
TCATTTTCGGCGAGGACCGCTTTCGCTGGAGCGCGACGATGATCGGCCTGTCGCTTGCGGTATTCGGAAT
CTTGCACGCCCTCGCTCAAGCCTTCGTCACTGGTCCCGCCACCAAACGTTTCGGCGAGAAGCAGGCCATT
ATCGCCGGCATGGCGGCCGACGCGCTGGGCTACGTCTTGCTGGCGTTCGCGACGCGAGGCTGGATGGCCT
TCCCCATTATGATTCTTCTCGCTTCCGGCGGCATCGGGATGCCCGCGTTGCAGGCCATGCTGTCCAGGCA
GGTAGATGACGACCATCAGGGACAGCTTCAAGGATCGCTCGCGGCTCTTACCAGCCAGCAAAAGGCCAGG
AACCGTAAAAAGGCCGCGTTGCTGGCGTTTTTCCATAGGCTCCGCCCCCCTGACGAGCATCACAAAAATC
GACGCTCAAGTCAGAGGTGGCGAAACCCGACAGGACTATAAAGATACCAGGCGTTTCCCCCTGGAAGCTC
CCTCGTGCGCTCTCCTGTTCCGACCCTGCCGCTTACCGGATACCTGTCCGCCTTTCTCCCTTCGGGAAGC
GTGGCGCTTTCTCAATGCTCACGCTGTAGGTATCTCAGTTCGGTGTAGGTCGTTCGCTCCAAGCTGGGCT
GTGTGCACGAACCCCCCGTTCAGCCCGACCGCTGCGCCTTATCCGGTAACTATCGTCTTGAGTCCAACCC
GGTAAGACACGACTTATCGCCACTGGCAGCAGCCACTGGTAACAGGATTAGCAGAGCGAGGTATGTAGGC
GGTGCTACAGAGTTCTTGAAGTGGTGGCCTAACTACGGCTACACTAGAAGGACAGTATTTGGTATCTGCG
CTCTGCTGAAGCCAGTTACCTTCGGAAAAAGAGTTGGTAGCTCTTGATCCGGCAAACAAACCACCGCTGG
TAGCGGTGGTTTTTTTGTTTGCAAGCAGCAGATTACGCGCAGAAAAAAAGGATCTCAAGAAGATCCTTTG
ATCTTTTCTACGGGGTCTGACGCTCAGTGGAACGAAAACTCACGTTAAGGGATTTTGGTCATGAGATTAT
CAAAAAGGATCTTCACCTAGATCCTTTTAAATTAAAAATGAAGTTTTAAATCAATCTAAAGTATATATGA
GTAAACTTGGTCTGACAGTTACCAATGCTTAATCAGTGAGGCACCTATCTCAGCGATCTGTCTATTTCGT
TCATCCATAGTTGCCTGACTCCCCGTCGTGTAGATAACTACGATACGGGAGGGCTTACCATCTGGCCCCA
GTGCTGCAATGATACCGCGAGACCCACGCTCACCGGCTCCAGATTTATCAGCAATAAACCAGCCAGCCGG
AAGGGCCGAGCGCAGAAGTGGTCCTGCAACTTTATCCGCCTCCATCCAGTCTATTAATTGTTGCCGGGAA
GCTAGAGTAAGTAGTTCGCCAGTTAATAGTTTGCGCAACGTTGTTGCCATTGCTGCAGGCATCGTGGTGT
CACGCTCGTCGTTTGGTATGGCTTCATTCAGCTCCGGTTCCCAACGATCAAGGCGAGTTACATGATCCCC
CATGTTGTGCAAAAAAGCGGTTAGCTCCTTCGGTCCTCCGATCGTTGTCAGAAGTAAGTTGGCCGCAGTG
TTATCACTCATGGTTATGGCAGCACTGCATAATTCTCTTACTGTCATGCCATCCGTAAGATGCTTTTCTG
TGACTGGTGAGTACTCAACCAAGTCATTCTGAGAATAGTGTATGCGGCGACCGAGTTGCTCTTGCCCGGC
GTCAACACGGGATAATACCGCGCCACATAGCAGAACTTTAAAAGTGCTCATCATTGGAAAACGTTCTTCG
GGGCGAAAACTCTCAAGGATCTTACCGCTGTTGAGATCCAGTTCGATGTAACCCACTCGTGCACCCAACT
GATCTTCAGCATCTTTTACTTTCACCAGCGTTTCTGGGTGAGCAAAAACAGGAAGGCAAAATGCCGCAAA
AAAGGGAATAAGGGCGACACGGAAATGTTGAATACTCATACTCTTCCTTTTTCAATATTATTGAAGCATT
TATCAGGGTTATTGTCTCATGAGCGGATACATATTTGAATGTATTTAGAAAAATAAACAAATAGGGGTTC
CGCGCACATTTCCCCGAAAAGTGCCACCTGACGTCTAAGAAACCATTATTATCATGACATTAACCTATAA
AAATAGGCGTATCACGAGGCCCTTTCGT
Features (pLannotate 1.2.2; 10 found; start..end, strand, type, name):
     56..2568    +  promoter       Ac5 promoter: Drosophila melanogaster actin 5C promoter
   2588..2653    +  CDS            N (fragment): REGN_LAMBD - Experimental evidence at protein level: Swiss-Prot protein existence level 1. Plays a role as a transcriptional antitermination factor that allows the virus to initiate its lytic phase. Activates expression of the delayed viral early genes by modifying host RNA polymerase (RNAP) into a form that is resistant to termination signals. This antitermination function requires the host NusA protein which serves to stabilize the interaction between antitermination protein N and host RNA polymerase. From Escherichia phage lambda (Bacteriophage lambda).
   2678..2704    +  CDS            3xHA (fragment): three tandem HA epitope tags
  10263..10304   +  CDS            V5 tag: epitope tag from simian virus 5
  10404..10538   -  polyA_signal   SV40 poly(A) signal: SV40 polyadenylation signal
  10561..10645   -  CDS            large T antigen (fragment): large T antigen from SV40 (simian virus 40)
  10646..11116   +  CDS            TcR (fragment): tetracycline efflux protein; tet; confers resistance to tetracycline
  11160..11748   -  rep_origin     ori: high-copy-number ColE1/pMB1/pBR322/pUC origin of replication
  11919..12779   -  CDS            AmpR: β-lactamase; bla; confers resistance to ampicillin, carbenicillin, and related antibiotics
  12780..12884   -  promoter       AmpR promoter: bla
