[The description below was written by a language model from this plasmid's Addgene catalogue record and pLannotate feature annotations shown in this document.]
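Description:
pAc5.1B-lambdaN-HA-DmNot1-5xmut-dsRNAres_U is an insect-cell expression plasmid of about 13 kb for producing a tagged, mutant form of Drosophila melanogaster Not1, the scaffold subunit of the CCR4-NOT deadenylase complex. The catalogue lists the backbone as unknown, although the name and the annotated parts point to a pAc5.1-type vector. It is propagated in E. coli through a ColE1/pUC-family origin and selected with ampicillin via the bla gene and its promoter. The record describes it as low copy, even though the origin is annotated as a high-copy type. A partial tetracycline-resistance sequence and a short SV40 large T fragment are also annotated and appear to be non-functional backbone remnants.

Expression is driven by the constitutive Drosophila actin 5C promoter. Directly downstream lies a short fragment of the bacteriophage lambda N protein, the peptide that binds boxB RNA hairpins, followed by an HA epitope tag. The large unannotated region after these tags corresponds to the Not1 coding sequence. A vector-derived V5 tag sequence and an SV40 polyadenylation signal lie beyond the insert, but the record does not state whether the V5 tag is in frame and translated. The lambdaN fusion allows Not1 to be tethered to boxB-containing reporter mRNAs, while HA supports detection or immunoprecipitation.

The "dsRNAres" designation indicates that the coding sequence is resistant to dsRNA-mediated knockdown, which suits complementation experiments in cells depleted of endogenous Not1. The identity of the five "5xmut" substitutions is not given in the record. It notes ten silent changes and two non-silent ones, N605S and K759M, relative to the reference transcript. The associated work concerns the structure and assembly of the NOT module of CCR4-NOT.
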