Addgene plasmid #147707: pAc5.1B-lambdaN-HA-DmNot1-5xmut-dsRNAres_U
Purpose: Insect Expression of DmNot1-5xmut-dsRNAres
Depositing lab: Elisa Izaurralde. Depositing organization: Max Planck Institute for Developmental Biology. Publication: Structure and assembly of the NOT module of the human CCR4-NOT complex. Boland A, Chen Y, Raisch T, Jonas S, Kuzuoglu-Ozturk D, Wohlbold L, Weichenrieder O, Izaurralde E. Nat Struct Mol Biol. 2013 Nov;20(11):1289-97. doi: 10.1038/nsmb.2681. Epub 2013 Oct 13. PubMed 24121232.
Backbone
  Vector backbone: Unknown
  Vector type: Insect Expression
Growth in bacteria
  Bacterial resistance: Ampicillin, 100 μg/mL
  Growth temperature: 37°C
  Growth strain: DH5alpha
  Copy number: Low Copy
Gene/Insert
  Gene/Insert name: DmNot1-5xmut-dsRNAres
  Species: D. melanogaster (fly)
  Mutation: 10 silent mutations and two non silent N605S, K759M compared to the sequence given by NCBI: NM_001103772.2.
  Entrez Gene: Not1 (a.k.a. Dmel_CG34407, CG1874, CG1884, CG34407, Dmel\CG34407, Dmel_CG1874, Dmel_CG1884, NOT, NOT1, anon-EST:Liang-1.29, anon-WO0118547.221, clone 1.29, not1)
  Cloning method: Unknown
Terms and licenses: Academic/Nonprofit Terms; Industry Terms: Not Available to Industry
Depositor comments: Plasmids from this collection were made available to the research community and donated after the lab closed. Please note that the sequence provided by the depositing laboratory may be theoretical/predicted or based on Sanger sequencing results. There may be discrepancies between sequencing results obtained by Addgene and the depositor sequence. If an Addgene verified sequence is not available, please contact before placing your order to request that our lab fully sequence the plasmid.
How to cite: pAc5.1B-lambdaN-HA-DmNot1-5xmut-dsRNAres_U was a gift from Elisa Izaurralde (Addgene plasmid # 147707 ; http://n2t.net/addgene:147707 ; RRID:Addgene_147707)
